Addgene plasmid #52075: PRR4-bio-His
Purpose: Expresses full-length Proline-rich protein 4 precursor ectodomain in mammalian cells. C-terminal rat Cd4d3+4 tag, biotinylation sequence and His tag.
Depositing lab: Gavin Wright. Depositing organization: Wellcome Sanger Institute. Publication: A human platelet receptor protein microarray identifies FcepsilonR1alpha as an activating PEAR1 ligand. Sun Y, Vandenbriele C, Kauskot A, Verhamme P, Hoylaerts MF, Wright GJ. Mol Cell Proteomics. 2015 Feb 23. pii: mcp.M114.046946. 10.1074/mcp.M114.046946 PubMed 25713122.
Backbone
  Vector backbone: pTT3
  Backbone manufacturer: Yves Durocher, NRC
  Backbone size w/o insert (bp): 6618
  Total vector size (bp): 7040
  Modifications to backbone: Rat CD4 d3+4, enzymatic biotinylation sequence, linker and His tag (CD4d3+4-BioLHis).
  Vector type: Mammalian Expression
Growth in bacteria
  Bacterial resistance: Ampicillin, 100 μg/mL
  Growth temperature: 37°C
  Growth strain: Top10
  Copy number: High Copy
Gene/Insert
  Gene/Insert name: PRR4 (alt name: Proline-rich protein 4 precursor)
  Species: H. sapiens (human)
  Insert size (bp): 422
  Entrez Gene: PRR4 (a.k.a. LPRP, PROL4)
  Promoter: CMV
  Tag / fusion protein: rat CD4 d3+4 (C terminal on backbone); enzymatic biotinylation sequence (C terminal on backbone); His tag (C terminal on backbone)
  Cloning method: Restriction Enzyme; 5′ cloning site NotI (not destroyed); 3′ cloning site AscI (not destroyed)
  Sequencing primers: 5′ CMV-fwd
Resource information
  A portion of this plasmid was derived from a plasmid made by: Insert was chemically synthesised.
Terms and licenses: Academic/Nonprofit Terms; Industry Terms: Not Available to Industry
Depositor comments: Article ref 139
How to cite: PRR4-bio-His was a gift from Gavin Wright (Addgene plasmid # 52075 ; http://n2t.net/addgene:52075 ; RRID:Addgene_52075)
