[The description below was written by a language model from this plasmid's Addgene catalogue record and pLannotate feature annotations shown in this document.]
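Description:
PRR4-bio-His is a mammalian expression plasmid built on the pTT3 backbone, designed to produce a secreted, tagged form of human proline-rich protein 4 (PRR4, also known as LPRP or PROL4). It is maintained in E. coli through a high-copy ColE1/pUC-type origin with ampicillin selection (β-lactamase under its own promoter). The backbone also carries a fragment of the Epstein-Barr virus oriP element, which supports episomal retention in cells that supply EBNA1, a feature generally exploited for high-yield transient expression. Short lac-region, tet promoter and bla remnants in the annotation appear to be leftover cloning-vector sequence rather than functional parts.

Expression is driven by the CMV immediate early enhancer and promoter, followed by adenovirus-derived leader and splice sequences, including a chimeric intron fragment. The reverse-strand hit to adenovirus terminal protein is most likely an annotation artefact of this leader region. The chemically synthesised PRR4 insert, about 420 bp, sits between retained NotI and AscI sites and reads in frame into backbone-encoded rat CD4 domains 3 and 4, an enzymatic biotinylation sequence, a linker and a His tag, with a rabbit β-globin polyadenylation signal terminating the transcript. The biotinylation and His sequences are recorded in the catalogue fields but were not annotated separately in the feature table. A fragment resembling a mouse immunoglobulin heavy chain signal sequence is annotated just upstream of the insert; the record does not clarify its role.

The tags allow His-based purification, oriented capture on streptavidin after biotinylation, and detection via the CD4 domains. The associated publication used such proteins in a human platelet receptor protein microarray to screen for extracellular receptor–ligand interactions.
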