Features (pLannotate 1.2.2; 19 found; start..end, strand, type, name):
    713..768     +  polyA_signal   β-globin poly(A) signal: rabbit β-globin polyadenylation signal (Gil and Proudfoot, 1987)
   1282..2963    -  rep_origin     oriP (fragment): Epstein-Barr virus oriP replication origin (Yates et al., 2000)
   3090..3194    +  promoter       AmpR promoter: bla
   3195..4055    +  CDS            AmpR: β-lactamase; bla; confers resistance to ampicillin, carbenicillin, and related antibiotics
   4226..4814    +  rep_origin     ori: high-copy-number ColE1/pMB1/pBR322/pUC origin of replication
   4997..5089    +  CDS            lacI (fragment): lac repressor; lacI; The lac repressor binds to the lac operator to inhibit transcription in E. coli. This inhibition can be relieved by adding lactose or isopropyl-β-D-thiogalactopyranoside (IPTG).
   5102..5123    +  protein_bind   CAP binding site: CAP binding activates transcription in the presence of cAMP. E. coli catabolite activator protein
   5138..5168    +  promoter       lac promoter: promoter for the E. coli lac operon
   5176..5192    +  protein_bind   lac operator: The lac repressor binds to the lac operator to inhibit transcription in E. coli. This inhibition can be relieved by adding lactose or isopropyl-β-D-thiogalactopyranoside (IPTG). lac repressor encoded by lacI
   5262..5278    +  promoter       tet promoter (fragment): E. coli promoter for tetracycline efflux protein gene
   5288..5313    -  CDS            bla(M) (fragment): β-lactamase lacking the signal sequence; bla(M); allows cytosolic expression of β-lactamase
   5487..5866    +  enhancer       CMV enhancer: human cytomegalovirus immediate early enhancer
   5868..6067    +  promoter       CMV promoter: human cytomegalovirus (CMV) immediate early promoter
   6135..6173    +  misc_feature   Ad SA (fragment): adenovirus major late transcript splice acceptor (Friedrich and Soriano, 1991)
   6206..6415    -  CDS            PTP (fragment): TERM_ADE02 - Experimental evidence at protein level: Swiss-Prot protein existence level 1. Protein covalently bound to the viral DNA that acts as a primer for viral genomic replication by DNA strand displacement. Assembles on the viral origin of replication in an initiation complex with viral polymerase, DBP, host NFIA and host POU2F1/OCT1. During initiation, the polymerase covalently couples the first dCTP with Ser- 580 of pTP. The terminal protein stimulates the template activity over 20 fold compared to protein-free templates. Neo-synthesized viral genomes are linked to two preterminal prot
   6446..6535    +  intron         chimeric intron (fragment): chimera between introns from adenovirus and immunoglobulin heavy chain genes
   6554..6600    +  CDS            IgH signal sequence (fragment): signal sequence from the mouse immunoglobulin heavy chain variable region
   6631..7032    +  CDS            PRR4: PROL4_HUMAN - Also known as LPRP, PROL4. Experimental evidence at protein level: Swiss-Prot protein existence level 1. From Homo sapiens (Human).
   7033..553     +  CDS            Cd4 (fragment) (across the origin): CD4_RAT - Experimental evidence at protein level: Swiss-Prot protein existence level 1. Integral membrane glycoprotein that plays an essential role in the immune response and serves multiple functions in responses against both external and internal offenses. In T-cells, functions primarily as a coreceptor for MHC class II molecule:peptide complex. The antigens presented by class II peptides are derived from extracellular proteins while class I peptides are derived from cytosolic proteins. Interacts simultaneously with the T-cell receptor (TCR) and the MHC class II presented by antigen presenti
>Addgene plasmid #52075 | PRR4-bio-His | depositor full sequence | sequence record 80300 | PRR4-bio-His sequence 7040 bps
GTCGACCTCCATCACGGCCTATAAGAGTGAGGGGGAGTCAGCGGAGTTCTCCTTCCCACTCAACCTTGGA
GAGGAAAGCCTGCAGGGAGAGTTGAGATGGAAGGCAGAGAAGGCTCCTTCTTCCCAGTCCTGGATCACCT
TCTCCCTAAAGAACCAAAAGGTGTCTGTGCAGAAGTCTACTAGCAACCCCAAGTTCCAGCTGTCCGAAAC
GCTCCCACTCACCCTTCAGATACCCCAGGTCTCCCTTCAGTTTGCTGGTTCTGGCAACCTGACCCTGACT
CTGGACAGAGGGATACTGTATCAGGAAGTGAACCTGGTGGTGATGAAAGTGACTCAGCCCGACAGCAACA
CTTTGACCTGTGAGGTGATGGGACCCACCTCACCCAAGATGAGACTGATCTTGAAGCAGGAGAATCAGGA
GGCCAGGGTCTCCAGGCAGGAGAAAGTGATTCAAGTGCAGGCCCCTGAAGCAGGGGTGTGGCAATGTCTA
CTGAGTGAAGGTGAAGAGGTCAAGATGGACTCCAAGATCCAGGTTTTATCCAAAGGGTTGAATTCCGGCA
GCCTGCACCACATCCTGGACGCCCAGAAGATGCTGTGGAACCACAGGGACAGGAACCTGCCTCCTCTGGC
CCCTCTGGGCCCCCACCACCATCACCACCATTGAGTCTAGACACGTGATTAATTAAGGATCCCCCGACCT
CGACCTCTGGCTAATAAAGGAAATTTATTTTCATTGCAATAGTGTGTTGGAATTTTTTGTGTCTCTCACT
CGGAAGGACATATGGGAGGGCAAATCATTTGGTCGAGATCCCTCGGAGATCTCTAGCTAGAGGATCGATC
CCCGCCCCGGACGAACTAAACCTGACTACGACATCTCTGCCCCTTCTTCGCGGGGCAGTGCATGTAATCC
CTTCAGTTGGTTGGTACAACTTGCCAACTGGGCCCTGTTCCACATGTGACACGGGGGGGGACCAAACACA
AAGGGGTTCTCTGACTGTAGTTGACATCCTTATAAATGGATGTGCACATTTGCCAACACTGAGTGGCTTT
CATCCTGGAGCAGACTTTGCAGTCTGTGGACTGCAACACAACATTGCCTTTATGTGTAACTCTTGGCTGA
AGCTCTTACACCAATGCTGGGGGACATGTACCTCCCAGGGGCCCAGGAAGACTACGGGAGGCTACACCAA
CGTCAATCAGAGGGGCCTGTGTAGCTACCGATAAGCGGACCCTCAAGAGGGCATTAGCAATAGTGTTTAT
AAGGCCCCCTTGTTAACCCTAAACGGGTAGCATATGCTTCCCGGGTAGTAGTATATACTATCCAGACTAA
CCCTAATTCAATAGCATATGTTACCCAACGGGAAGCATATGCTATCGAATTAGGGTTAGTAAAAGGGTCC
TAAGGAACAGCGATATCTCCCACCCCATGAGCTGTCACGGTTTTATTTACATGGGGTCAGGATTCCACGA
GGGTAGTGAACCATTTTAGTCACAAGGGCAGTGGCTGAAGATCAAGGAGCGGGCAGTGAACTCTCCTGAA
TCTTCGCCTGCTTCTTCATTCTCCTTCGTTTAGCTAATAGAATAACTGCTGAGTTGTGAACAGTAAGGTG
TATGTGAGGTGCTCGAAAACAAGGTTTCAGGTGACGCCCCCAGAATAAAATTTGGACGGGGGGTTCAGTG
GTGGCATTGTGCTATGACACCAATATAACCCTCACAAACCCCTTGGGCAATAAATACTAGTGTAGGAATG
AAACATTCTGAATATCTTTAACAATAGAAATCCATGGGGTGGGGACAAGCCGTAAAGACTGGATGTCCAT
CTCACACGAATTTATGGCTATGGGCAACACATAATCCTAGTGCAATATGATACTGGGGTTATTAAGATGT
GTCCCAGGCAGGGACCAAGACAGGTGAACCATGTTGTTACACTCTATTTGTAACAAGGGGAAAGAGAGTG
GACGCCGACAGCAGCGGACTCCACTGGTTGTCTCTAACACCCCCGAAAATTAAACGGGGCTCCACGCCAA
TGGGGCCCATAAACAAAGACAAGTGGCCACTCTTTTTTTTGAAATTGTGGAGTGGGGGCACGCGTCAGCC
CCCACACGCCGCCCTGCGGTTTTGGACTGTAAAATAAGGGTGTAATAACTTGGCTGATTGTAACCCCGCT
AACCACTGCGGTCAAACCACTTGCCCACAAAACCACTAATGGCACCCCGGGGAATACCTGCATAAGTAGG
TGGGCGGGCCAAGATAGGGGCGCGATTGCTGCGATCTGGAGGACAAATTACACACACTTGCGCCTGAGCG
CCAAGCACAGGGTTGTTGGTCCTCATATTCACGAGGTCGCTGAGAGCACGGTGGGCTAATGTTGCCATGG
GTAGCATATACTACCCAAATATCTGGATAGCATATGCTATCCTAATCTATATCTGGGTAGCATAGGCTAT
CCTAATCTATATCTGGGTAGCATATGCTATCCTAATCTATATCTGGGTAGTATATGCTATCCTAATTTAT
ATCTGGGTAGCATAGGCTATCCTAATCTATATCTGGGTAGCATATGCTATCCTAATCTATATCTGGGTAG
TATATGCTATCCTAATCTGTATCCGGGTAGCATATGCTATCCTAATAGAGATTAGGGTAGTATATGCTAT
CCTAATTTATATCTGGGTAGCATATACTACCCAAATATCTGGATAGCATATGCTATCCTAATCTATATCT
GGGTAGCATATGCTATCCTAATCTATATCTGGGTAGCATAGGCTATCCTAATCTATATCTGGGTAGCATA
TGCTATCCTAATCTATATCTGGGTAGTATATGCTATCCTAATTTATATCTGGGTAGCATAGGCTATCCTA
ATCTATATCTGGGTAGCATATGCTATCCTAATCTATATCTGGGTAGTATATGCTATCCTAATCTGTATCC
GGGTAGCATATGCTATCCTCATGATAAGCTGTCAAACATGAGAATTTTCTTGAAGACGAAAGGGCCTCGT
GATACGCCTATTTTTATAGGTTAATGTCATGATAATAATGGTTTCTTAGACGTCAGGTGGCACTTTTCGG
GGAAATGTGCGCGGAACCCCTATTTGTTTATTTTTCTAAATACATTCAAATATGTATCCGCTCATGAGAC
AATAACCCTGATAAATGCTTCAATAATATTGAAAAAGGAAGAGTATGAGTATTCAACATTTCCGTGTCGC
CCTTATTCCCTTTTTTGCGGCATTTTGCCTTCCTGTTTTTGCTCACCCAGAAACGCTGGTGAAAGTAAAA
GATGCTGAAGATCAGTTGGGTGCACGAGTGGGTTACATCGAACTGGATCTCAACAGCGGTAAGATCCTTG
AGAGTTTTCGCCCCGAAGAACGTTTTCCAATGATGAGCACTTTTAAAGTTCTGCTATGTGGCGCGGTATT
ATCCCGTGTTGACGCCGGGCAAGAGCAACTCGGTCGCCGCATACACTATTCTCAGAATGACTTGGTTGAG
TACTCACCAGTCACAGAAAAGCATCTTACGGATGGCATGACAGTAAGAGAATTATGCAGTGCTGCCATAA
CCATGAGTGATAACACTGCGGCCAACTTACTTCTGACAACGATCGGAGGACCGAAGGAGCTAACCGCTTT
TTTGCACAACATGGGGGATCATGTAACTCGCCTTGATCGTTGGGAACCGGAGCTGAATGAAGCCATACCA
AACGACGAGCGTGACACCACGATGCCTGCAGCAATGGCAACAACGTTGCGCAAACTATTAACTGGCGAAC
TACTTACTCTAGCTTCCCGGCAACAATTAATAGACTGGATGGAGGCGGATAAAGTTGCAGGACCACTTCT
GCGCTCGGCCCTTCCGGCTGGCTGGTTTATTGCTGATAAATCTGGAGCCGGTGAGCGTGGGTCTCGCGGT
ATCATTGCAGCACTGGGGCCAGATGGTAAGCCCTCCCGTATCGTAGTTATCTACACGACGGGGAGTCAGG
CAACTATGGATGAACGAAATAGACAGATCGCTGAGATAGGTGCCTCACTGATTAAGCATTGGTAACTGTC
AGACCAAGTTTACTCATATATACTTTAGATTGATTTAAAACTTCATTTTTAATTTAAAAGGATCTAGGTG
AAGATCCTTTTTGATAATCTCATGACCAAAATCCCTTAACGTGAGTTTTCGTTCCACTGAGCGTCAGACC
CCGTAGAAAAGATCAAAGGATCTTCTTGAGATCCTTTTTTTCTGCGCGTAATCTGCTGCTTGCAAACAAA
AAAACCACCGCTACCAGCGGTGGTTTGTTTGCCGGATCAAGAGCTACCAACTCTTTTTCCGAAGGTAACT
GGCTTCAGCAGAGCGCAGATACCAAATACTGTTCTTCTAGTGTAGCCGTAGTTAGGCCACCACTTCAAGA
ACTCTGTAGCACCGCCTACATACCTCGCTCTGCTAATCCTGTTACCAGTGGCTGCTGCCAGTGGCGATAA
GTCGTGTCTTACCGGGTTGGACTCAAGACGATAGTTACCGGATAAGGCGCAGCGGTCGGGCTGAACGGGG
GGTTCGTGCACACAGCCCAGCTTGGAGCGAACGACCTACACCGAACTGAGATACCTACAGCGTGAGCTAT
GAGAAAGCGCCACGCTTCCCGAAGGGAGAAAGGCGGACAGGTATCCGGTAAGCGGCAGGGTCGGAACAGG
AGAGCGCACGAGGGAGCTTCCAGGGGGAAACGCCTGGTATCTTTATAGTCCTGTCGGGTTTCGCCACCTC
TGACTTGAGCGTCGATTTTTGTGATGCTCGTCAGGGGGGCGGAGCCTATGGAAAAACGCCAGCAACGCGG
CCTTTTTACGGTTCCTGGCCTTTTGCTGGCCTTTTGCTCACATGTTCTTTCCTGCGTTATCCCCTGATTC
TGTGGATAACCGTATTACCGCCTTTGAGTGAGCTGATACCGCTCGCCGCAGCCGAACGACCGAGCGCAGC
GAGTCAGTGAGCGAGGAAGCGGAAGAGCGCCCAATACGCAAACCGCCTCTCCCCGCGCGTTGGCCGATTC
ATTAATGCAGCTGGCACGACAGGTTTCCCGACTGGAAAGCGGGCAGTGAGCGCAACGCAATTAATGTGAG
TTAGCTCACTCATTAGGCACCCCAGGCTTTACACTTTATGCTTCCGGCTCGTATGTTGTGTGGAATTGTG
AGCGGATAACAATTTCACACAGGAAACAGCTATGACCATGATTACGCCAAGCTCTAGCTAGAGGTCGACC
AATTCTCATGTTTGACAGCTTATCATCGCAGATCCGGGCAACGTTGTTGCCATTGCTGCAGGCGCAGAAC
TGGTAGGTATGGAAGATCTATACATTGAATCAATATTGGCAATTAGCCATATTAGTCATTGGTTATATAG
CATAAATCAATATTGGCTATTGGCCATTGCATACGTTGTATCTATATCATAATATGTACATTTATATTGG
CTCATGTCCAATATGACCGCCATGTTGACATTGATTATTGACTAGTTATTAATAGTAATCAATTACGGGG
TCATTAGTTCATAGCCCATATATGGAGTTCCGCGTTACATAACTTACGGTAAATGGCCCGCCTGGCTGAC
CGCCCAACGACCCCCGCCCATTGACGTCAATAATGACGTATGTTCCCATAGTAACGCCAATAGGGACTTT
CCATTGACGTCAATGGGTGGAGTATTTACGGTAAACTGCCCACTTGGCAGTACATCAAGTGTATCATATG
CCAAGTCCGCCCCCTATTGACGTCAATGACGGTAAATGGCCCGCCTGGCATTATGCCCAGTACATGACCT
TACGGGACTTTCCTACTTGGCAGTACATCTACGTATTAGTCATCGCTATTACCATGGTGATGCGGTTTTG
GCAGTACACCAATGGGCGTGGATAGCGGTTTGACTCACGGGGATTTCCAAGTCTCCACCCCATTGACGTC
AATGGGAGTTTGTTTTGGCACCAAAATCAACGGGACTTTCCAAAATGTCGTAATAACCCCGCCCCGTTGA
CGCAAATGGGCGGTAGGCGTGTACGGTGGGAGGTCTATATAAGCAGAGCTCGTTTAGTGAACCGTCAGAT
CCTCACTCTCTTCCGCATCGCTGTCTGCGAGGGCCAGCTGTTGGGCTCGCGGTTGAGGACAAACTCTTCG
CGGTCTTTCCAGTACTCTTGGATCGGAAACCCGTCGGCCTCCGAACGGTACTCCGCCACCGAGGGACCTG
AGCGAGTCCGCATCGACCGGATCGGAAAACCTCTCGAGAAAGGCGTCTAACCAGTCACAGTCGCAAGGTA
GGCTGAGCACCGTGGCGGGCGGCAGCGGGTGGCGGTCGGGGTTGTTTCTGGCGGAGGTGCTGCTGATGAT
GTAATTAAAGTAGGCGGTCTTGAGACGGCGGATGGTCGAGGTGAGGTGTGGCAGGCTTGAGATCCAGCTG
TTGGGGTGAGTACTCCCTCTCAAAAGCGGGCATTACTTCTGCGCTAAGATTGTCAGTTTCCAAAAACGAG
GAGGATTTGATATTCACCTGGCCCGATCTGGCCATACACTTGAGTGACAATGACATCCACTTTGCCTTTC
TCTCCACAGGTGTCCACTCCCAGGTCCAAGTTTAAACTGCGGCCGCCACCATGGTGCTGGTGCTGCTGTC
AGTGGTGCTCCTCGCCCTGTCCAGCGCCCAGAGCACCGACAACGACGTGAACTACGAGGACTTCACCTTC
ACCATCCCCGACGTGGAGGACAGCAGCCAGAGGCCTGACCAGGGACCTCAGAGGCCTCCTCCTGAGGGCC
TGCTGCCCAGACCTCCCGGCGACAGCGGCAACCAGGACGACGGACCTCAGCAGAGGCCACCTAAGCCTGG
CGGCCACCACAGACACCCCCCTCCCCCCCCTTTCCAGAACCAGCAGCGGCCTCCCAGAAGAGGCCACAGA
CAGCTGTCCCTGCCCAGATTCCCCAGCGTGTCCCTGCAGGAAGCCAGCAGCTTCTTCAGAAGAGACAGAC
CCGCCAGGCACCCTCAGGAACAGCCACTCTGGGGCGCGCC
