>Addgene plasmid #52075 | PRR4-bio-His | addgene partial sequence | sequence record 94583 | pMT2-F 5'-TTGCCTTTCTCTCCACAGGT-3'
ACTGCGGCCGCCACCATGGTGCTGGTGCTGCTGTCAGTGGTGCTCCTCGCCCTGTCCAGCGCCCAGAGCA
CCGACAACGACGTGAACTACGAGGACTTCACCTTCACCATCCCCGACGTGGAGGACAGCAGCCAGAGGCC
TGACCAGGGACCTCAGAGGCCTCCTCCTGAGGGCCTGCTGCCCAGACCTCCCGGCGACAGCGGCAACCAG
GACGACGGACCTCAGCAGAGGCCACCTAAGCCTGGCGGCCACCACAGACACCCCCCTCCCCCCCCTTTCC
AGAACCAGCAGCGGCCTCCCAGAAGAGGCCACAGACAGCTGTCCCTGCCCAGATTCCCCAGCGTGTCCCT
GCAGGAAGCCAGCAGCTTCTTCAGAAGAGACAGACCCGCCAGGCACCCTCAGGAACAGCCACTCTGGGGC
GCGCCGTCGACCTCCATCACGGCCTATAAGAGTGAGGGGGAGTCAGCGGAGTTCTCCTTCCCACTCAACC
TTGGAGAGGAAAGCCTGCAGGGAGAGTTGAGATGGAAGGCAGAGAAGGCTCCTTCTTCCCAGTCCTGGAT
CACCTTCTCCCTAAAGAACCAAAAGGTGTCTGTGCAGAAGTCTACTAGCAACCCCAAGTTCCAGCTGTCC
GAAACGCTCCCACTCACCCTTCAGATACCCCAGGTCTCCCTTCAGTTTGCTGGTTCTGGCAACCTGACCC
TGACTCTGGACAGAGGGATACTGTATCA
