>Addgene plasmid #52075 | PRR4-bio-His | addgene partial sequence | sequence record 94802 | rb_glob_PA_term-R 5'-CCCATATGTCCTTCCGAGTG-3'
ATAAATTTCCTTTATTAGCCAGAGGTCGAGGTCGGGGGATCCTTAATTAATCACGTGTCTAGACTCAATG
GTGGTGATGGTGGTGGGGGCCCAGAGGGGCCAGAGGAGGCAGGTTCCTGTCCCTGTGGTTCCACAGCATC
TTCTGGGCGTCCAGGATGTGGTGCAGGCTGCCGGAATTCAACCCTTTGGATAAAACCTGGATCTTGGAGT
CCATCTTGACCTCTTCACCTTCACTCAGTAGACATTGCCACACCCCTGCTTCAGGGGCCTGCACTTGAAT
CACTTTCTCCTGCCTGGAGACCCTGGCCTCCTGATTCTCCTGCTTCAAGATCAGTCTCATCTTGGGTGAG
GTGGGTCCCATCACCTCACAGGTCAAAGTGTTGCTGTCGGGCTGAGTCACTTTCATCACCACCAGGTTCA
CTTCCTGATACAGTATCCCTCTGTCCAGAGTCAGGGTCAGGTTGCCAGAACCAGCAAACTGAAGGGAGAC
CTGGGGTATCTGAAGGGTGAGTGGGAGCGTTTCGGACAGCTGGAACTTGGGGTTGCTAGTAGACTTCTGC
ACAGACACCTTTTGGTTCTTTAGGGAGAAGGTGATCCAGGACTGGGAAGAAGGAGCCTTCTCTGCCTTCC
ATCTCAACTCTCCCTGCAGGCTTTCCTCTCCAAGGTTGAGTGGGAAGGAGAACTCCGCTGACTCCCCCTC
ACTCTTATAGGCCGTGATGGAGGTCGACGGCGCG
